>Addgene plasmid #234690 | p324_DG | addgene full sequence | sequence record 467870 | Addgene NGS Result
TTGAGATCCTTTTTTTCTGCGCGTAATCTGCTGCTTGCAAACAAAAAAACCACCGCTACCAGCGGTGGTT
TGTTTGCCGGATCAAGAGCTACCAACTCTTTTTCCGAAGGTAACTGGCTTCAGCAGAGCGCAGATACCAA
ATACTGTCCTTCTAGTGTAGCCGTAGTTAGGCCACCACTTCAAGAACTCTGTAGCACCGCCTACATACCT
CGCTCTGCTAATCCTGTTACCAGTGGCTGCTGCCAGTGGCGATAAGTCGTGTCTTACCGGGTTGGACTCA
AGACGATAGTTACCGGATAAGGCGCAGCGGTCGGGCTGAACGGGGGGTTCGTGCACACAGCCCAGCTTGG
AGCGAACGACCTACACCGAACTGAGATACCTACAGCGTGAGCTATGAGAAAGCGCCACGCTTCCCGAAGG
GAGAAAGGCGGACAGGTATCCGGTAAGCGGCAGGGTCGGAACAGGAGAGCGCACGAGGGAGCTTCCAGGG
GGAAACGCCTGGTATCTTTATAGTCCTGTCGGGTTTCGCCACCTCTGACTTGAGCGTCGATTTTTGTGAT
GCTCGTCAGGGGGGCGGAGCCTATGGAAAAACGCCAGCAACGCGGCCTTTTTACGGTTCCTGGCCTTTTG
CTGGCCTTTTGCTCACATGTTCTTTCCTGCGTTATCCCCTGATTCTGTGGATAACCGTATTACCGCCTTT
GAGTGAGCTGATACCGCTCGCCGCAGCCGAACGACCGAGCGCAGCGAGTCAGTGAGCGAGGAAGCGGAAG
AGCGCCTGATGCGGTATTTTCTCCTTACGCATCTGTGCGGTATTTCACACCGCAATGGTGCACTCTCAGT
ACAATCTGCTCTGATGCCGCATAGTTAAGCCAGTATACACTCCGCTATCGCTACGTGACTGGGTCATGGC
TGCGCCCCGACACCCGCCAACACCCGCTGACGCGCCCTGACGGGCTTGTCTGCTCCCGGCATCCGCTTAC
AGACAAGCTGTGACCGTCTCCGGGAGCTGCATGTGTCAGAGGTTTTCACCGTCATCACCGAAACGCGCGA
GGCAGCTGCGGTAAAGCTCATCAGCGTGGTCGTGAAGCGATTCACAGATGTCTGCCTGTTCATCCGCGTC
CAGCTCGTTGAGTTTCTCCAGAAGCGTTAATGTCTGGCTTCTGATAAAGCGGGCCATGTTAAGGGCGGTT
TTTTCCTGTTTGGTCACTGATGCCTCCGTGTAAGGGGGATTTCTGTTCATGGGGGTAATGATACCGATGA
AACGAGAGAGGATGCTCACGATACGGGTTACTGATGATGAACATGCCCGGTTACTGGAACGTTGTGAGGG
TAAACAACTGGCGGTATGGATGCGGCGGGACCAGAGAAAAATCACTCAGGGTCAATGCCAGCGCTTCGTT
AATACAGATGTAGGTGTTCCACAGGGTAGCCAGCAGCATCCTGCGATGCAGATCCGGAACATAATGGTGC
AGGGCGCTGACTTCCGCGTTTCCAGACTTTACGAAACACGGAAACCGAAGACCATTCATGTTGTTGCTCA
GGTCGCAGACGTTTTGCAGCAGCAGTCGCTTCACGTTCGCTCGCGTATCGGTGATTCATTCTGCTAACCA
GTAAGGCAACCCCGCCAGCCTAGCCGGGTCCTCAACGACAGGAGCACGATCATGCGCACCCGTGGGGCCG
CCATGCCGGCGATAATGGCCTGCTTCTCGCCGAAACGTTTGGTGGCGGGACCAGTGACGAAGGCTTGAGC
GAGGGCGTGCAAGATTCCGAATACCGCAAGCGACAGGCCGATCATCGTCGCGCTCCAGCGAAAGCGGTCC
TCGCCGAAAATGACCCAGAGCGCTGCCGGCACCTGTCCTACGAGTTGCATGATAAAGAAGACAGTCATAA
GTGCGGCGACGATAGTCATGCCCCGCGCCCACCGGAAGGAGCTGACTGGGTTGAAGGCTCTCAAGGGCAT
CGGTCGAGATCCCGGTGCCTAATGAGTGAGCTAACTTACATTAATTGCGTTGCGCTCACTGCCCGCTTTC
CAGTCGGGAAACCTGTCGTGCCAGCTGCATTAATGAATCGGCCAACGCGCGGGGAGAGGCGGTTTGCGTA
TTGGGCGCCAGGGTGGTTTTTCTTTTCACCAGTGAGACGGGCAACAGCTGATTGCCCTTCACCGCCTGGC
CCTGAGAGAGTTGCAGCAAGCGGTCCACGCTGGTTTGCCCCAGCAGGCGAAAATCCTGTTTGATGGTGGT
TAACGGCGGGATATAACATGAGCTGTCTTCGGTATCGTCGTATCCCACTACCGAGATATCCGCACCAACG
CGCAGCCCGGACTCGGTAATGGCGCGCATTGCGCCCAGCGCCATCTGATCGTTGGCAACCAGCATCGCAG
TGGGAACGATGCCCTCATTCAGCATTTGCATGGTTTGTTGAAAACCGGACATGGCACTCCAGTCGCCTTC
CCGTTCCGCTATCGGCTGAATTTGATTGCGAGTGAGATATTTATGCCAGCCAGCCAGACGCAGACGCGCC
GAGACAGAACTTAATGGGCCCGCTAACAGCGCGATTTGCTGGTGACCCAATGCGACCAGATGCTCCACGC
CCAGTCGCGTACCGTCTTCATGGGAGAAAATAATACTGTTGATGGGTGTCTGGTCAGAGACATCAAGAAA
TAACGCCGGAACATTAGTGCAGGCAGCTTCCACAGCAATGGCATCCTGGTCATCCAGCGGATAGTTAATG
ATCAGCCCACTGACGCGTTGCGCGAGAAGATTGTGCACCGCCGCTTTACAGGCTTCGACGCCGCTTCGTT
CTACCATCGACACCACCACGCTGGCACCCAGTTGATCGGCGCGAGATTTAATCGCCGCGACAATTTGCGA
CGGCGCGTGCAGGGCCAGACTGGAGGTGGCAACGCCAATCAGCAACGACTGTTTGCCCGCCAGTTGTTGT
GCCACGCGGTTGGGAATGTAATTCAGCTCCGCCATCGCCGCTTCCACTTTTTCCCGCGTTTTCGCAGAAA
CGTGGCTGGCCTGGTTCACCACGCGGGAAACGGTCTGATAAGAGACACCGGCATACTCTGCGACATCGTA
TAACGTTACTGGTTTCACATTCACCACCCTGAATTGACTCTCTTCCGGGCGCTATCATGCCATACCGCGA
AAGGTTTTGCGCCATTCGATGGTGTCCGGGATCTCGACGCTCTCCCTTATGCGACTCCTGCATTAGGAAG
CAGCCCAGTAGTAGGTTGAGGCCGTTGAGCACCGCCGCCGCAAGGAATGGTGCATGCAAGGAGATGGCGC
CCAACAGTCCCCCGGCCACGGGGCCTGCCACCATACCCACGCCGAAACAAGCGCTCATGAGCCCGAAGTG
GCGAGCCCGATCTTCCCCATCGGTGATGTCGGCGATATAGGCGCCAGCAACCGCACCTGTGGCGCCGGTG
ATGCCGGCCACGATGCGTCCGGCGTAGAGGATCGAGATCTCGATCCCGCGAAATTAATACGACTCACTAT
AGGGGAATTGTGAGCGGATAACAATTCCCCTCTAGAAATAATTTTGTTTAACTTTAAGAAGGAGATATAC
CATGGGTCATATGCGAGACCGCCTGGCTCTAGTAGCGATCTACACTAGCACTATCAGCGTTATTAGCTGC
CGCCGCTGCCGCCGGTGCTATGGCGCGCCACGCTGCGTTCATACTGTTCCACCACGGTATAATCTTCGTT
ATGGCTCGTAATATCCAGTTTGCGATCAATGTTAAACGCGCCCGGCATCTGCACCGGTTTTTTCGCGCGA
TAGGTGGTTTTAAAATCCGCCAGATAGCGGCCGCCATCTTTCAGGCGCAGCGCCATTTTAATATCGCCTT
TCAGCACCACATCTTCCGGATACAGGCGTTCGGTGCTCGCTTCCCAGCCCATCGTTTTTTTCTGCATCAC
CGGGCCATCCGGCGGAAAGTTGGTGCCGCGCAGTTTCACTTTATAAATCAGGGTGCCATCTTCCAGGCTC
GTATCTTGCGCCACGCTCACCGCGCCGCCATCTTCAAAGTTCATCACGCGTTCCCATTTAAAGCCTTCCG
GAAAGCTCTGTTTCCAATAATCCGGAATATCCGCCGGATGTTTGGTAAACGCGCGGCTGCCATACATAAA
CTGCGGGCTCAGAATATCCCAGCTAAACGGCAGCGGGCCGCCTTTGGTCACGCGCAGTTTCGCGGTCTGC
GTGCCTTCATACGGGCGGCCTTCGCCTTCGCCTTCAATTTCAAATTCATGGCCGTTCATGCTGCCTTCCA
TGTGCACTTTAAAGCGCATAAATTCTTTAATCACCGCTTCGGTGCTATCCATCTAGTATTTCTCCTCTTT
CTCTAGTATGTGTACACAACATACGGCCGGAAGCATAAAGTGTAAAGCCTGGGGTGCCTAATGAGTGAGC
TAACTCACATTAATTGCGTTGCGCTCACTGCCCGCTTTCCAGTCGGGAAACCTGTCGTGCCAGCTGCATT
AATGAATCGGCCAACGCGCGGGGAGAGGCGGTTTGCGTATTGGGTCTCAGGATCCGAAAACCTGTATTTT
CAGGGAGCGCATCATCATCATCATCATTAGCTCGAGCACCACCACCACCACCACTGAGATCCGGCTGCTA
ACAAAGCCCGAAAGGAAGCTGAGTTGGCTGCTGCCACCGCTGAGCAATAACTAGCATAACCCCTTGGGGC
CTCTAAACGGGTCTTGAGGGGTTTTTTGCTGAAAGGAGGAACTATATCCGGATTGGCGAATGGG
[124 nt withheld, positions 4755-4878]
C
[91 nt withheld, positions 4880-4970]
A
[49 nt withheld, positions 4972-5020]
CCTTTGACGTTGGAGTCCACGTTCTTT
[37 nt withheld, positions 5048-5084]
ACCCTATCTCGGTCTATTCTTTTGATTTATAAGGGATTTTGCCGATTTCGGCCTATTGGTTAAAAAATGA
GCTGATTTAACAAAAATTTAACGCGAATTTTAACAAAATATTAACGCTTACAATTTAGGTGGCACTTTTC
GGGGAAATGTGCGCGGAACCCCTATTTGTTTATTTTTCTAAATACATTCAAATATGTATCCGCTCATGAA
TTAATTCTTAGAAAAACTCATCGAGCATCAAATGAAACTGCAATTTATTCATATCAGGATTATCAATACC
ATATTTTTGAAAAAGCCGTTTCTGTAATGAAGGAGAAAACTCACCGAGGCAGTTCCATAGGATGGCAAGA
TCCTGGTATCGGTCTGCGATTCCGACTCGTCCAACATCAATACAACCTATTAATTTCCCCTCGTCAAAAA
TAAGGTTATCAAGTGAGAAATCACCATGAGTGACGACTGAATCCGGTGAGAATGGCAAAAGTTTATGCAT
TTCTTTCCAGACTTGTTCAACAGGCCAGCCATTACGCTCGTCATCAAAATCACTCGCATCAACCAAACCG
TTATTCATTCGTGATTGCGCCTGAGCGAGACGAAATACGCGATCGCTGTTAAAAGGACAATTACAAACAG
GAATCGAATGCAACCGGCGCAGGAACACTGCCAGCGCATCAACAATATTTTCACCTGAATCAGGATATTC
TTCTAATACCTGGAATGCTGTTTTCCCGGGGATCGCAGTGGTGAGTAACCATGCATCATCAGGAGTACGG
ATAAAATGCTTGATGGTCGGAAGAGGCATAAATTCCGTCAGCCAGTTTAGTCTGACCATCTCATCTGTAA
CATCATTGGCAACGCTACCTTTGCCATGTTTCAGAAACAACTCTGGCGCATCGGGCTTCCCATACAATCG
ATAGATTGTCGCACCTGATTGCCCGACATTATCGCGAGCCCATTTATACCCATATAAATCAGCATCCATG
TTGGAATTTAATCGCGGCCTAGAGCAAGACGTTTCCCGTTGAATATGGCTCATAACACCCCTTGTATTAC
TGTTTATGTAAGCAGACAGTTTTATTGTTCATGACCAAAATCCCTTAACGTGAGTTTTCGTTCCACTGAG
CGTCAGACCCCGTAGAAAAGATCAAAGGATCTTC
Features (pLannotate 1.2.2; 24 found; start..end, strand, type, name):
      1..589     +  rep_origin     ori: high-copy-number ColE1/pMB1/pBR322/pUC origin of replication
    775..914     -  misc_feature   bom: basis of mobility region from pBR322
   1016..1207    -  CDS            rop: Rop protein, which maintains plasmids at low copy number; rop
   1224..1604    +  CDS            YPB1_ECOLX: Protein predicted: Swiss-Prot protein existence level 4. From Escherichia coli.
   1676..1967    -  CDS            TcR (fragment): tetracycline efflux protein; tet; confers resistance to tetracycline
   1982..2003    -  protein_bind   CAP binding site: CAP binding activates transcription in the presence of cAMP. E. coli catabolite activator protein
   2016..3098    -  CDS            lacI: lac repressor; lacI; The lac repressor binds to the lac operator to inhibit transcription in E. coli. This inhibition can be relieved by adding lactose or isopropyl-β-D-thiogalactopyranoside (IPTG).
   3099..3176    -  promoter       lacI promoter: lacI
   3184..3463    -  CDS            TcR (fragment): tetracycline efflux protein; tet; confers resistance to tetracycline
   3485..3503    +  promoter       T7 promoter: promoter for bacteriophage T7 RNA polymerase
   3504..3528    +  protein_bind   lac operator: The lac repressor binds to the lac operator to inhibit transcription in E. coli. This inhibition can be relieved by adding lactose or isopropyl-β-D-thiogalactopyranoside (IPTG). lac repressor encoded by lacI
   3543..3565    +  RBS            RBS: efficient ribosome binding site from bacteriophage T7 gene 10 (Olins and Rangwala, 1989)
   3648..4310    -  CDS            mScarlet: mScarlet is a basic (constitutively fluorescent) red fluorescent protein published in 2016, derived from synthetic construct. It has moderate acid sensitivity.
   4357..4386    -  promoter       lac promoter: promoter for the E. coli lac operon
   4401..4422    -  protein_bind   CAP binding site: CAP binding activates transcription in the presence of cAMP. E. coli catabolite activator protein
   4435..4524    -  CDS            lacI (fragment): lac repressor; lacI; The lac repressor binds to the lac operator to inhibit transcription in E. coli. This inhibition can be relieved by adding lactose or isopropyl-β-D-thiogalactopyranoside (IPTG).
   4536..4555    +  CDS            TEV site (fragment): tobacco etch virus (TEV) protease recognition and cleavage site
   4559..4577    +  CDS            capTEV™ (fragment): composite tag for in vivo biotinylation, TEV protease cleavage, and 6xHis tagging
   4587..4604    +  CDS            9xHis (fragment): 9xHis affinity tag
   4614..4663    +  CDS            SET1 (fragment): solubility-enhancement tag derived from T7 phage gene 10B
   4671..4718    +  terminator     T7 terminator: transcription terminator for bacteriophage T7 RNA polymerase
   4755..5183    +  rep_origin     f1 ori (sequence partly withheld): f1 bacteriophage origin of replication; arrow indicates direction of (+) strand synthesis
   5236..5293    +  promoter       AmpR promoter (fragment): bla
   5302..6117    -  CDS            KanR: aminoglycoside phosphotransferase; aph(3')-Ia; confers resistance to kanamycin in bacteria or G418 (Geneticin®) in eukaryotes
