[The description below was written by a language model from this plasmid's Addgene catalogue record and pLannotate feature annotations shown in this document.]
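Description:
p324_DG is an empty bacterial expression backbone derived from pET28b that has been domesticated for Golden Gate cloning and supplies a C-terminal TEV protease site followed by a His6 tag. It replicates in E. coli through a ColE1/pBR322-type origin accompanied by the bom region and the rop gene, consistent with the low copy number recorded for it, and it is selected with kanamycin through an aph(3')-Ia resistance gene. An f1 phage origin is also present, as in the parental vector.

The expression cassette follows the standard pET layout: a T7 promoter with an adjacent lac operator, the strong T7 gene 10 ribosome binding site, and a T7 terminator, with a plasmid-borne lacI gene under its own promoter providing repression that is relieved by IPTG in hosts expressing T7 RNA polymerase. Between the ribosome binding site and the tag sequence sits a placeholder cassette encoding a red fluorescent protein, described by the depositor as mScarlet3. It lies in the opposite orientation to the T7 unit and is driven by its own lac promoter with a CAP binding site. BsaI recognition sites flank this cassette. Digestion and ligation in a Golden Gate reaction swap it for the gene of interest and destroy the BsaI sites, so correct clones are recognised by loss of red colony colour. An inserted coding sequence is then fused in frame to the downstream TEV site and His6 tag, allowing affinity purification followed by proteolytic tag removal. The small annotated fragments of other tags and of the tetracycline resistance gene appear to be partial matches to pET backbone and tag sequence rather than functional elements. The plasmid belongs to a suite of pre-assembled pET28b-based Golden Gate vectors for protein engineering and expression.
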