Addgene plasmid #234690: p324_DG
Purpose: (Empty Backbone) Golden gate domesticated pET28b with TEV-His6
Depositing lab: Matthew Wohlever. Depositing organization: University of Pittsburgh (University, School of Medicine, and Cancer Institute). Publication: A suite of pre-assembled, pET28b-based Golden Gate vectors for efficient protein engineering and expression. Gaur D, Wohlever ML. Protein Sci. 2025 Apr;34(4):e70106. doi: 10.1002/pro.70106. PubMed 40130802.
Backbone
  Vector backbone: pET28b
  Vector type: Bacterial Expression
  Tag / fusion protein: TEV-His6 (C terminal on backbone)
Growth in bacteria
  Bacterial resistance: Kanamycin, 50 μg/mL
  Growth temperature: 37°C
  Growth strain: DH5alpha
  Copy number: Low Copy
Gene/Insert
  Gene/Insert name: None
  Mutation: No
  Tag / fusion protein: TEV-His6 (C terminal on backbone)
Terms and licenses: Academic/Nonprofit Terms; Industry Terms: Not Available to Industry
Depositor comments: The construct features a C-terminal TEV protease cleavage site followed by a His6 tag. BsaI recognition sites flank mScarlet3 to enable easy visualization of successful cloning through loss of red color. 5' Cloning Site: BsaI (destroyed), 3' Cloning Site: BsaI (destroyed).
How to cite: p324_DG was a gift from Matthew Wohlever (Addgene plasmid # 234690 ; http://n2t.net/addgene:234690 ; RRID:Addgene_234690)
